Addgene plasmid #170715: pAPV-DsRed2-mEmerald-ER-5
Purpose: Expresses DsRed2-mEmerald targeted to the ER lumen. The encoded protein is effectively retrieved back to the ER due to exposed KDEL despite the N-terminal APV.
Depositing lab: Ke Xu. Depositing organization: University of California, Berkeley. Publication: SURF4-induced tubular ERGIC selectively expedites ER-to-Golgi transport. Yan R, Chen K, Wang B, Xu K. Dev Cell. 2022 Feb 28;57(4):512-525.e8. doi: 10.1016/j.devcel.2021.12.018. Epub 2022 Jan 19. PubMed 35051356.
Backbone
  Vector backbone: pDendra2-C
  Backbone manufacturer: Clontech
  Backbone size w/o insert (bp): 4026
  Total vector size (bp): 5466
  Vector type: Mammalian Expression
  Selectable markers: Neomycin (select with G418)
Growth in bacteria
  Bacterial resistance: Kanamycin, 50 μg/mL
  Growth temperature: 37°C
  Growth strain: DH5alpha
  Copy number: High Copy
Gene/Insert
  Gene/Insert name: APV-DsRed2-mEmerald-ER-5
  Species: Synthetic
  Insert size (bp): 1491
  Promoter: CMV
  Cloning method: Restriction Enzyme; 5′ cloning site Kpn2I (not destroyed); 3′ cloning site Kpn2I (not destroyed)
  Sequencing primers: 5′ CMV Forward; 3′ SV40pA-R
Terms and licenses: Academic/Nonprofit Terms; Industry Terms: Not Available to Industry
Depositor comments: Please see the Genbank file under Resource Information for an annotated sequence file from the depositing laboratory.
How to cite: pAPV-DsRed2-mEmerald-ER-5 was a gift from Ke Xu (Addgene plasmid # 170715 ; http://n2t.net/addgene:170715 ; RRID:Addgene_170715)
