[The description below was written by a language model from this plasmid's Addgene catalogue record and pLannotate feature annotations shown in this document.]
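Description:
pAPV-DsRed2-mEmerald-ER-5 is a mammalian expression plasmid of about 5.5 kb built on the Clontech pDendra2-C backbone. It is maintained in E. coli at high copy from a ColE1/pUC-type origin and also carries an f1 phage origin. A single NeoR/KanR (Tn5 aminoglycoside phosphotransferase) gene serves both hosts. A bacterial bla-type promoter drives it for kanamycin selection in bacteria, and the SV40 enhancer/early promoter drives it for G418 selection in mammalian cells, with an HSV TK polyadenylation signal downstream. The short "ble", large T antigen and bGH poly(A) hits in the feature table are fragmentary matches to backbone sequence, not functional elements.

The payload is a synthetic fusion of roughly 1.5 kb, expressed from the human CMV immediate-early enhancer and promoter and terminated by the SV40 poly(A) signal. The annotation shows DsRed2, a red fluorescent protein from Discosoma, followed in frame by the monomeric green protein mEmerald. The roughly 100 nt between the promoter and DsRed2 are unannotated. They presumably contain the ER-targeting signal sequence and the APV tripeptide named in the construct, but the table does not mark these, nor the C-terminal KDEL motif described in the catalogue entry.

According to the record, the fusion is targeted to the ER lumen. Its exposed KDEL retrieval signal returns it efficiently to the ER even though it carries the N-terminal APV motif. The associated publication concerns SURF4-dependent ER-to-Golgi transport, so the plasmid likely serves as a dual-colour luminal cargo for examining how export and retrieval signals compete in the early secretory pathway, although the record does not spell out this use.
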