Features (pLannotate 1.2.2; 16 found; start..end, strand, type, name):
      1..304     +  enhancer       CMV enhancer: human cytomegalovirus immediate early enhancer
    305..508     +  promoter       CMV promoter: human cytomegalovirus (CMV) immediate early promoter
    609..1283    +  CDS            DsRed2: DsRed2 is a basic (constitutively fluorescent) red fluorescent protein published in 2006, derived from Discosoma sp..
   1296..2012    +  CDS            mEmerald: mEmerald is a basic (constitutively fluorescent) green fluorescent protein published in 1998, derived from Aequorea victoria. It is reported to be a very rapidly-maturing monomer with moderate acid sensitivity.
   2034..2070    +  misc_feature   MCS (fragment): multiple cloning site
   2087..2171    +  CDS            large T antigen (fragment): large T antigen from SV40 (simian virus 40)
   2194..2315    +  polyA_signal   SV40 poly(A) signal: SV40 polyadenylation signal
   2349..2777    -  rep_origin     f1 ori (sequence partly withheld): f1 bacteriophage origin of replication; arrow indicates direction of (+) strand synthesis
   2804..2908    +  promoter       AmpR promoter: bla
   2910..3267    +  promoter       SV40 promoter: SV40 enhancer and early promoter
   3302..4096    +  CDS            NeoR/KanR: aminoglycoside phosphotransferase from Tn5; aph(3')-II (or nptII); confers resistance to neomycin, kanamycin, and G418 (Geneticin®)
   4117..4269    +  CDS            ble (fragment): BLE_KLEPN - Experimental evidence at protein level: Swiss-Prot protein existence level 1. Binding protein with a strong affinity to the bleomycin family of antibiotics. Binds to CL990; an antimitotic-antibiotic compound. From Klebsiella pneumoniae.
   4328..4375    +  polyA_signal   HSV TK poly(A) signal: herpes simplex virus thymidine kinase polyadenylation signal (Cole and Stacy, 1985)
   4466..4482    -  polyA_signal   bGH poly(A) signal (fragment): bovine growth hormone polyadenylation signal
   4704..5292    +  rep_origin     ori: high-copy-number ColE1/pMB1/pBR322/pUC origin of replication
   5407..5466    +  enhancer       CMV enhancer (fragment): human cytomegalovirus immediate early enhancer
>Addgene plasmid #170715 | pAPV-DsRed2-mEmerald-ER-5 | addgene full sequence | sequence record 335807 | Addgene NGS Result
CGTTACATAACTTACGGTAAATGGCCCGCCTGGCTGACCGCCCAACGACCCCCGCCCATTGACGTCAATA
ATGACGTATGTTCCCATAGTAACGCCAATAGGGACTTTCCATTGACGTCAATGGGTGGAGTATTTACGGT
AAACTGCCCACTTGGCAGTACATCAAGTGTATCATATGCCAAGTACGCCCCCTATTGACGTCAATGACGG
TAAATGGCCCGCCTGGCATTATGCCCAGTACATGACCTTATGGGACTTTCCTACTTGGCAGTACATCTAC
GTATTAGTCATCGCTATTACCATGGTGATGCGGTTTTGGCAGTACATCAATGGGCGTGGATAGCGGTTTG
ACTCACGGGGATTTCCAAGTCTCCACCCCATTGACGTCAATGGGAGTTTGTTTTGGCACCAAAATCAACG
GGACTTTCCAAAATGTCGTAACAACTCCGCCCCATTGACGCAAATGGGCGGTAGGCGTGTACGGTGGGAG
GTCTATATAAGCAGAGCTGGTTTAGTGAACCGTCAGATCCGCTAGCGCCACCATGCTGCTATCCGTGCCG
TTGCTGCTCGGCCTCCTCGGCCTGGCCGTCGCCGCACCGGTCGCCACCATGGCCTCCTCCGAGAACGTCA
TCACCGAGTTCATGCGCTTCAAGGTGCGCATGGAGGGCACCGTGAACGGCCACGAGTTCGAGATCGAGGG
CGAGGGCGAGGGCCGCCCCTACGAGGGCCACAACACCGTGAAGCTGAAGGTGACCAAGGGCGGCCCCCTG
CCCTTCGCCTGGGACATCCTGTCCCCCCAGTTCCAGTACGGCTCCAAGGTGTACGTGAAGCACCCCGCCG
ACATCCCCGACTACAAGAAGCTGTCCTTCCCCGAGGGCTTCAAGTGGGAGCGCGTGATGAACTTCGAGGA
CGGCGGCGTGGCGACCGTGACCCAGGACTCCTCCCTGCAGGACGGCTGCTTCATCTACAAGGTGAAGTTC
ATCGGCGTGAACTTCCCCTCCGACGGCCCCGTGATGCAGAAGAAGACCATGGGCTGGGAGGCCTCCACCG
AGCGCCTGTACCCCCGCGACGGCGTGCTGAAGGGCGAGACCCACAAGGCCCTGAAGCTGAAGGACGGCGG
CCACTACCTGGTGGAGTTCAAGTCCATCTACATGGCCAAGAAGCCCGTGCAGCTGCCCGGCTACTACTAC
GTGGACGCCAAGCTGGACATCACCTCCCACAACGAGGACTACACCATCGTGGAGCAGTACGAGCGCACCG
AGGGCCGCCACCACCTGTTCCTGTCCGGAGCCACCATGGTGAGCAAGGGCGAGGAGCTGTTCACCGGGGT
GGTGCCCATCCTGGTCGAGCTGGACGGCGACGTAAACGGCCACAAGTTCAGCGTGTCCGGCGAGGGCGAG
GGCGATGCCACCTACGGCAAGCTGACCCTGAAGTTCATCTGCACCACCGGCAAGCTGCCCGTGCCCTGGC
CCACCCTCGTGACCACCTTGACCTACGGCGTGCAGTGCTTCGCCCGCTACCCCGACCACATGAAGCAGCA
CGACTTCTTCAAGTCCGCCATGCCCGAAGGCTACGTCCAGGAGCGCACCATCTTCTTCAAGGACGACGGC
AACTACAAGACCCGCGCCGAGGTGAAGTTCGAGGGCGACACCCTGGTGAACCGCATCGAGCTGAAGGGCA
TCGACTTCAAGGAGGACGGCAACATCCTGGGGCACAAGCTGGAGTACAACTACAACAGCCACAAGGTCTA
TATCACCGCCGACAAGCAGAAGAACGGCATCAAGGTGAACTTCAAGACCCGCCACAACATCGAGGACGGC
AGCGTGCAGCTCGCCGACCACTACCAGCAGAACACCCCCATCGGCGACGGCCCCGTGCTGCTGCCCGACA
ACCACTACCTGAGCACCCAGTCCAAGCTGAGCAAAGACCCCAACGAGAAGCGCGATCACATGGTCCTGCT
GGAGTTCGTGACCGCCGCCGGGATCACTCTCGGCATGGACGAGCTGTACAAGTCCGGAAAGGACGAGCTG
TAAGAATTCTGCAGTCGACGGTACCGCGGGCCCGGGATCCACCGGATCTAGATAACTGATCATAATCAGC
CATACCACATTTGTAGAGGTTTTACTTGCTTTAAAAAACCTCCCACACCTCCCCCTGAACCTGAAACATA
AAATGAATGCAATTGTTGTTGTTAACTTGTTTATTGCAGCTTATAATGGTTACAAATAAAGCAATAGCAT
CACAAATTTCACAAATAAAGCATTTTTTTCACTGCATTCTAGTTGTGGTTTGTCCAAACTCATCAATGTA
TCTTAACGCGTAAATTGTAAGCGTTAATATTTTGTTAAAATTCGCGTTAAATTTTTGTTAAATCAGCTCA
TTTTTTAACCAATAGGCCGAAATCGGCAAAATCCCTTATAAATCAAAAGAATAGACCGAGATAGGGT
[37 nt withheld, positions 2448-2484]
AAAGAACGTGGACTCCAACGTCAAAGG
[49 nt withheld, positions 2512-2560]
T
[91 nt withheld, positions 2562-2652]
G
[124 nt withheld, positions 2654-2777]
CAGGTGGCACTTTTCGGGGAAATGTGCGCGGAACCCCTATTTGTTTATTTTTCTAAATACATTCAAATAT
GTATCCGCTCATGAGACAATAACCCTGATAAATGCTTCAATAATATTGAAAAAGGAAGAGTCCTGAGGCG
GAAAGAACCAGCTGTGGAATGTGTGTCAGTTAGGGTGTGGAAAGTCCCCAGGCTCCCCAGCAGGCAGAAG
TATGCAAAGCATGCATCTCAATTAGTCAGCAACCAGGTGTGGAAAGTCCCCAGGCTCCCCAGCAGGCAGA
AGTATGCAAAGCATGCATCTCAATTAGTCAGCAACCATAGTCCCGCCCCTAACTCCGCCCATCCCGCCCC
TAACTCCGCCCAGTTCCGCCCATTCTCCGCCCCATGGCTGACTAATTTTTTTTATTTATGCAGAGGCCGA
GGCCGCCTCGGCCTCTGAGCTATTCCAGAAGTAGTGAGGAGGCTTTTTTGGAGGCCTAGGCTTTTGCAAA
GATCGATCAAGAGACAGGATGAGGATCGTTTCGCATGATTGAACAAGATGGATTGCACGCAGGTTCTCCG
GCCGCTTGGGTGGAGAGGCTATTCGGCTATGACTGGGCACAACAGACAATCGGCTGCTCTGATGCCGCCG
TGTTCCGGCTGTCAGCGCAGGGGCGCCCGGTTCTTTTTGTCAAGACCGACCTGTCCGGTGCCCTGAATGA
ACTGCAAGACGAGGCAGCGCGGCTATCGTGGCTGGCCACGACGGGCGTTCCTTGCGCAGCTGTGCTCGAC
GTTGTCACTGAAGCGGGAAGGGACTGGCTGCTATTGGGCGAAGTGCCGGGGCAGGATCTCCTGTCATCTC
ACCTTGCTCCTGCCGAGAAAGTATCCATCATGGCTGATGCAATGCGGCGGCTGCATACGCTTGATCCGGC
TACCTGCCCATTCGACCACCAAGCGAAACATCGCATCGAGCGAGCACGTACTCGGATGGAAGCCGGTCTT
GTCGATCAGGATGATCTGGACGAAGAGCATCAGGGGCTCGCGCCAGCCGAACTGTTCGCCAGGCTCAAGG
CGAGCATGCCCGACGGCGAGGATCTCGTCGTGACCCATGGCGATGCCTGCTTGCCGAATATCATGGTGGA
AAATGGCCGCTTTTCTGGATTCATCGACTGTGGCCGGCTGGGTGTGGCGGACCGCTATCAGGACATAGCG
TTGGCTACCCGTGATATTGCTGAAGAGCTTGGCGGCGAATGGGCTGACCGCTTCCTCGTGCTTTACGGTA
TCGCCGCTCCCGATTCGCAGCGCATCGCCTTCTATCGCCTTCTTGACGAGTTCTTCTGAGCGGGACTCTG
GGGTTCGAAATGACCGACCAAGCGACGCCCAACCTGCCATCACGAGATTTCGATTCCACCGCCGCCTTCT
ATGAAAGGTTGGGCTTCGGAATCGTTTTCCGGGACGCCGGCTGGATGATCCTCCAGCGCGGGGATCTCAT
GCTGGAGTTCTTCGCCCACCCTAGGGGGAGGCTAACTGAAACACGGAAGGAGACAATACCGGAAGGAACC
CGCGCTATGACGGCAATAAAAAGACAGAATAAAACGCACGGTGTTGGGTCGTTTGTTCATAAACGCGGGG
TTCGGTCCCAGGGCTGGCACTCTGTCGATACCCCACCGAGACCCCATTGGGGCCAATACGCCCGCGTTTC
TTCCTTTTCCCCACCCCACCCCCCAAGTTCGGGTGAAGGCCCAGGGCTCGCAGCCAACGTCGGGGCGGCA
GGCCCTGCCATAGCCTCAGGTTACTCATATATACTTTAGATTGATTTAAAACTTCATTTTTAATTTAAAA
GGATCTAGGTGAAGATCCTTTTTGATAATCTCATGACCAAAATCCCTTAACGTGAGTTTTCGTTCCACTG
AGCGTCAGACCCCGTAGAAAAGATCAAAGGATCTTCTTGAGATCCTTTTTTTCTGCGCGTAATCTGCTGC
TTGCAAACAAAAAAACCACCGCTACCAGCGGTGGTTTGTTTGCCGGATCAAGAGCTACCAACTCTTTTTC
CGAAGGTAACTGGCTTCAGCAGAGCGCAGATACCAAATACTGTTCTTCTAGTGTAGCCGTAGTTAGGCCA
CCACTTCAAGAACTCTGTAGCACCGCCTACATACCTCGCTCTGCTAATCCTGTTACCAGTGGCTGCTGCC
AGTGGCGATAAGTCGTGTCTTACCGGGTTGGACTCAAGACGATAGTTACCGGATAAGGCGCAGCGGTCGG
GCTGAACGGGGGGTTCGTGCACACAGCCCAGCTTGGAGCGAACGACCTACACCGAACTGAGATACCTACA
GCGTGAGCTATGAGAAAGCGCCACGCTTCCCGAAGGGAGAAAGGCGGACAGGTATCCGGTAAGCGGCAGG
GTCGGAACAGGAGAGCGCACGAGGGAGCTTCCAGGGGGAAACGCCTGGTATCTTTATAGTCCTGTCGGGT
TTCGCCACCTCTGACTTGAGCGTCGATTTTTGTGATGCTCGTCAGGGGGGCGGAGCCTATGGAAAAACGC
CAGCAACGCGGCCTTTTTACGGTTCCTGGCCTTTTGCTGGCCTTTTGCTCACATGTTCTTTCCTGCGTTA
TCCCCTGATTCTGTGGATAACCGTATTACCGCCATGCATTAGTTATTAATAGTAATCAATTACGGGGTCA
TTAGTTCATAGCCCATATATGGAGTTCCG
